>Addgene plasmid #194294 | mKate2-DrCavin1a in pT3TS-Dest | addgene full sequence | sequence record 380104 | Addgene NGS Result
AATTAACCCTCACTAAAGGGAACAAAAGCTGGAGCTAAGCTTGCTTGTTCTTTTTGCAGAAGCTCAGAAT
AAACGCTCAACTTTGGCAGATCTCAAGTTTGTACAAAAAAGCAGGCTGCCACCATGGTGAGCGAGCTGAT
TAAGGAGAACATGCACATGAAGCTGTACATGGAGGGCACCGTGAACAACCACCACTTCAAGTGCACATCC
GAGGGCGAAGGCAAGCCCTACGAGGGCACCCAGACCATGAGAATCAAGGCGGTCGAGGGCGGCCCTCTCC
CCTTCGCCTTCGACATCCTGGCTACCAGCTTCATGTACGGCAGCAAAACCTTCATCAACCACACCCAGGG
CATCCCCGACTTCTTTAAGCAGTCCTTCCCCGAGGGCTTCACATGGGAGAGAGTCACCACATACGAAGAC
GGGGGCGTGCTGACCGCTACCCAGGACACCAGCCTCCAGGACGGCTGCCTCATCTACAACGTCAAGATCA
GAGGGGTGAACTTCCCATCCAACGGCCCTGTGATGCAGAAGAAAACACTCGGCTGGGAGGCCTCCACCGA
GACCCTGTACCCCGCTGACGGCGGCCTGGAAGGCAGAGCCGACATGGCCCTGAAGCTCGTGGGCGGGGGC
CACCTGATCTGCAACTTGAAGACCACATACAGATCCAAGAAACCCGCTAAGAACCTCAAGATGCCCGGCG
TCTACTATGTGGACAGAAGACTGGAAAGAATCAAGGAGGCCGACAAAGAGACCTACGTCGAGCAGCACGA
GGTGGCTGTGGCCAGATACTGCGACCTCCCTAGCAAACTGGGGCACAGAGACCCAGCTTTCTTGTACAAA
GTGGTGGCTGATACAGACTTTAAGCTGGAAAGGGCTATTTTCGCTGAGGTAAGCGATGATGACGAAGAGG
TTGCCCTGGTCACATCTGCCGCGAAACCAGCCACCAGTCTTAAAGAATTTAAGTCACGGCGAGGGGATGA
TGAAGATGACGACGATGATAGCGAGAAAGAAGTTGATTTGGTATTGGGACCGGGGCTGGATGGGGGGGAC
GCAGAGAAGTCTGACGCCACTGGCATACTTGTGTTGGCCTTGCTGGACAAGATCATTGGTGTAGTAGACA
AAATACAACAAACACAAACTTCATTGGAAGCAAAACAGGAAGTGATGGAAAAGAATATGAGTTCAATACA
GACAGAATTGGCAAAACTTGCCAAGTCACACGTCGGTACGGCGGGTACCGTGAATAAGCTCTTGGACAAA
GTTAGGAAAGTTAATGTCAATGTCAAGAGTGTGAGGGCCGACTTGGAGAAGCAGGTGGGGCAGATCAAAA
AATTGGAGAACAATGAACAAGAACTTCTGAAACGCAAAAACATAAAAGTGTTGATAATCCCCGAAAAAGG
AAAGCCTGTAAAGGTGTCAAAGAAACCTGCCGGTGAAGAGGGAGAGCAGGTTCTGTCCGAGGGTGGTGAG
GAAGAGCATGCTTCTGAGGGAGAGGAGGTCGAGGTAGAAGAGACCATTGAAGAAAGTAGAGCTGAAAGAA
TTAAACGATCCGGTCTCCAGAAGGTCGATGAATTGAAAAAAGCATTCTCCAAGGAGCAGATGCAAAAGAC
CAGGCAGAAAACTAAGGAAAATCTCGAGAAGACAAGGATGCGGACTAAAGAGAATTTGGAGAAGACACGG
CAACGCACGCGCGAGAATCTCGAAAAGACTAAGAAGTCCCTTGGTAAAAAAATGGGCAAATTCGGCACCA
AGCTTACCCCGAACACTGAGAGAAGGGAGAAGATAAGGTCATCCCGTGAAAAAATGAAAAAAAGCCTTAA
CCCGGATCACACCGTGTATGCCCGCTCAAAGTCTACGACTTATCGCGTACCACCATTCACATTCCATGTC
AAGAAAATTCGTGGTGGTGAAGCAGAGCCGACACCGGAGCCAGAAGAGGAAGATGAAGAGCAGAAGGAAG
AAGAGGAAGAAGGCGACCTGGTTGAGGAGGCCGAACTCGTTAGCCTTGATGGACCAGAAATGGAGGCGGC
TGATCGATCTCGCCTCGCCTTTCAGGAAACCGTTCGCCCTAGAGAGACCGCTGGCCTGTAGCAACTTTAT
TATACATAGTTGCTCGAGCGGATCTGGTTACCACTAAACCAGCCTCAAGAACACCCGAATGGAGTCTCTA
AGCTACATAATACCAACTTACACTTTACAAAATGTTGTCCCCCAAAATGTAGCCATTCGTATCTGCTCCT
AATAAAAAGAAAGTTTCTTCACATTCTAAAAAAAAAAAAAAAAAAAAAAAAAAAAAMCCCCCCCCCCCCC
TGCAGGGCCAAGTCGGCCTCTAGAGGTACCCAATTCGCCCTATAGTGAGTCGTATTACAATTCACTGGCC
GTCGTTTTACAACGTCGTGACTGGGAAAACCCTGGCGTTACCCAACTTAATCGCCTTGCAGCACATCCCC
CTTTCGCCAGCTGGCGTAATAGCGAAGAGGCCCGCACCGATCGCCCTTCCCAACAGTTGCGCAGCCTGAA
TGGCGAATGGCAAATTGTAAGCGTTAATATTTTGTTAAAATTCGCGTTAAATTTTTGTTAAATCAGCTCA
TTTTTTAACCAATAGGCCGAAATCGGCAAAATCCCTTATAAATCAAAAGAATAGACCGAGATAGGGT
[37 nt withheld, positions 2658-2694]
AAAGAACGTGGACTCCAACGTCAAAGG
[49 nt withheld, positions 2722-2770]
T
[91 nt withheld, positions 2772-2862]
G
[124 nt withheld, positions 2864-2987]
CAGGTGGCACTTTTCGGGGAAATGTGCGCGGAACCCCTATTTGTTTATTTTTCTAAATACATTCAAATAT
GTATCTGCTCATGAGACAATAACCCTGATAAATGCTTCAATAATATTGAAAAAGGAAGAGTATGAGTATT
CAACATTTCCGTGTCGCCCTTATTCCCTTTTTTGCGGCATTTTGCCTTCCTGTTTTTGCTCACCCAGAAA
CGCTGGTGAAAGTAAAAGATGCTGAAGATCAGTTGGGTGCACGAGTGGGTTACATCGAACTGGATCTCAA
CAGCGGTAAGATCCTTGAGAGTTTTCGCCCCGAAGAACGTTTTCCAATGATGAGCACTTTTAAAGTTCTG
CTATGTGGCGCGGTATTATCCCGTATTGACGCCGGGCAAGAGCAACTCGGTCGCCGCATACACTATTCTC
AGAATGACTTGGTTGAGTACTCACCAGTCACAGAAAAGCATCTTACGGATGGCATGACAGTAAGAGAATT
ATGCAGTGCTGCCATAACCATGAGTGATAACACTGCGGCCAACTTACTTCTGACAACGATCGGAGGACCG
AAGGAGCTAACCGCTTTTTTGCACAACATGGGGGATCATGTAACTCGCCTTGATCGTTGGGAACCGGAGC
TGAATGAAGCCATACCAAACGACGAGCGTGACACCACGATGCCTGTAGCAATGGCAACAACGTTGCGCAA
ACTATTAACTGGCGAACTACTTACTCTAGCTTCCCGGCAACAATTAATAGACTGGATGGAGGCGGATAAA
GTTGCAGGACCACTTCTGCGCTCGGCCCTTCCGGCTGGCTGGTTTATTGCTGATAAATCTGGAGCCGGTG
AGCGTGGGTCTCGCGGTATCATTGCAGCACTGGGGCCAGATGGTAAGCCCTCCCGTATCGTAGTTATCTA
CACGACGGGGAGTCAGGCAACTATGGATGAACGAAATAGACAGATCGCTGAGATAGGTGCCTCACTGATT
AAGCATTGGTAACTGTCAGACCAAGTTTACTCATATATACTTTAGATTGATTTAAAACTTCATTTTTAAT
TTAAAAGGATCTAGGTGAAGATCCTTTTTGATAATCTCATGACCAAAATCCCTTAACGTGAGTTTTCGTT
CCACTGAGCGTCAGACCCCGTAGAAAAGATCAAAGGATCTTCTTGAGATCCTTTTTTTCTGCGCGTAATC
TGCTGCTTGCAAACAAAAAAACCACCGCTACCAGCGGTGGTTTGTTTGCCGGATCAAGAGCTACCAACTC
TTTTTCCGAAGGTAACTGGCTTCAGCAGAGCGCAGATACCAAATACTGTTCTTCTAGTGTAGCCGTAGTT
AGGCCACCACTTCAAGAACTCTGTAGCACCGCCTACATACCTCGCTCTGCTAATCCTGTTACCAGTGGCT
GCTGCCAGTGGCGATAAGTCGTGTCTTACCGGGTTGGACTCAAGACGATAGTTACCGGATAAGGCGCAGC
GGTCGGGCTGAACGGGGGGTTCGTGCACACAGCCCAGCTTGGAGCGAACGACCTACACCGAACTGAGATA
CCTACAGCGTGAGCTATGAGAAAGCGCCACGCTTCCCGAAGGGAGAAAGGCGGACAGGTATCCGGTAAGC
GGCAGGGTCGGAACAGGAGAGCGCACGAGGGAGCTTCCAGGGGGAAACGCCTGGTATCTTTATAGTCCTG
TCGGGTTTCGCCACCTCTGACTTGAGCGTCGATTTTTGTGATGCTCGTCAGGGGGGCGGAGCCTATGGAA
AAACGCCAGCAACGCGGCCTTTTTACGGTTCCTGGCCTTTTGCTGGCCTTTTGCTCACATGTTCTTTCCT
GCGTTATCCCCTGATTCTGTGGATAACCGTATTACCGCCTTTGAGTGAGCTGATACCGCTCGCCGCAGCC
GAACGACCGAGCGCAGCGAGTCAGTGAGCGAGGAAGCGGAAGAGCGCCCAATACGCAAACCGCCTCTCCC
CGCGCGTTGGCCGATTCATTAATGCAGCTGGCACGACAGGTTTCCCGACTGGAAAGCGGGCAGTGAGCGC
AACGCAATTAATGTGAGTTAGCTCACTCATTAGGCACCCCAGGCTTTACACTTTATGCTTCCGGCTCGTA
TGTTGTGTGGAATTGTGAGCGGATAACAATTTCACACAGGAAACAGCTATGACCATGATTACGCCAAGCT
CGA
Features (pLannotate 1.2.2; 18 found; start..end, strand, type, name):
      1..19      +  promoter       T3 promoter: promoter for bacteriophage T3 RNA polymerase
     44..86      +  5'UTR          Xenopus globin 5'-UTR: translational enhancer from the 5'-UTR of the major beta-globin gene of Xenopus laevis
     94..114     +  protein_bind   attB1: mutant version of attB; core recombination site for the Gateway® BP reaction BP Clonase™
    124..819     +  CDS            mKate2: mKate2 is a basic (constitutively fluorescent) red fluorescent protein published in 2009, derived from Entacmaea quadricolor. It is reported to be a rapidly-maturing monomer with moderate acid sensitivity.
    821..845     -  protein_bind   attB2: mutant version of attB; recombination site for the Gateway® BP reaction BP Clonase™
   1057..1917    +  CDS            CAVIN1 (fragment): CAVN1_HUMAN - Also known as PTRF. Experimental evidence at protein level: Swiss-Prot protein existence level 1. Plays an important role in caveolae formation and organization. Essential for the formation of caveolae in all tissues (PubMed:18056712, PubMed:18191225, PubMed:19726876). Core component of the CAVIN complex which is essential for recruitment of the complex to the caveolae in presence of calveolin-1 (CAV1). Essential for normal oligomerization of CAV1. Promotes ribosomal transcriptional activity in response to metabolic challenges in the adipocytes and plays an important role in the
   2092..2112    -  protein_bind   attB3: mutant version of attB; core recombination site for the Gateway® BP reaction BP Clonase™
   2137..2262    +  3'UTR          Xenopus globin 3'-UTR: 3'-UTR of the major beta-globin gene of Xenopus laevis
   2349..2367    -  promoter       T7 promoter: promoter for bacteriophage T7 RNA polymerase
   2370..2527    +  CDS            lacZα (fragment): LacZα fragment of β-galactosidase; lacZ fragment
   2559..2987    -  rep_origin     f1 ori (sequence partly withheld): f1 bacteriophage origin of replication; arrow indicates direction of (+) strand synthesis
   3014..3118    +  promoter       AmpR promoter: bla
   3119..3979    +  CDS            AmpR: β-lactamase; bla; confers resistance to ampicillin, carbenicillin, and related antibiotics
   4150..4738    +  rep_origin     ori: high-copy-number ColE1/pMB1/pBR322/pUC origin of replication
   4921..5013    +  CDS            lacI (fragment): lac repressor; lacI; The lac repressor binds to the lac operator to inhibit transcription in E. coli. This inhibition can be relieved by adding lactose or isopropyl-β-D-thiogalactopyranoside (IPTG).
   5026..5047    +  protein_bind   CAP binding site: CAP binding activates transcription in the presence of cAMP. E. coli catabolite activator protein
   5062..5092    +  promoter       lac promoter: promoter for the E. coli lac operon
   5100..5116    +  protein_bind   lac operator: The lac repressor binds to the lac operator to inhibit transcription in E. coli. This inhibition can be relieved by adding lactose or isopropyl-β-D-thiogalactopyranoside (IPTG). lac repressor encoded by lacI
