[The description below was written by a language model from this plasmid's Addgene catalogue record and pLannotate feature annotations shown in this document.]
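Description:
mKate2-DrCavin1a in pT3TS-Dest is a 5,160 nt in vitro transcription plasmid for producing synthetic mRNA that encodes zebrafish (D. rerio) cavin1a, also known as ptrfa, fused at its N-terminus to the red fluorescent protein mKate2. It is built on the pT3TS-Dest_R1-R3 Gateway destination backbone. It is maintained in E. coli through a high-copy ColE1/pUC-type origin with ampicillin selection (AmpR, β-lactamase under its own promoter). An f1 origin and remnants of a lac cloning cassette (lacZα and lacI fragments, CAP site, lac promoter and operator) are carried over from the parental vector and play no evident role in the construct's intended use.

The transcription unit starts at a bacteriophage T3 promoter, followed by the Xenopus laevis β-globin 5'-UTR, which acts as a translational enhancer. The coding region lies between attB1 and attB3, with an attB2 site between mKate2 and the cavin1a sequence. This layout indicates assembly by multi-fragment Gateway recombination, with the attB2 scar forming part of the linker between tag and protein. The automated annotation labels the cavin1a region as a fragment of human CAVIN1, which reflects homology matching; the catalogue entry identifies the insert as the zebrafish gene. A Xenopus β-globin 3'-UTR follows attB3 and helps stabilise the transcript. A T7 promoter sits downstream in the antisense orientation.

T3 polymerase run-off transcripts from this type of vector are typically injected into zebrafish embryos or other systems for transient expression, although the record does not state the delivery route. The fusion allows live red fluorescence imaging of cavin1a, a caveola-associated protein, and the plasmid was deposited with a study of caveolae and CAVIN1 release under oxidative stress.
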