Addgene plasmid #194294: mKate2-DrCavin1a in pT3TS-Dest
Purpose: In vitro transcription of mKate2 tagged zebrafish cavin1a from the T3 promoter. The red fluorescent tag is at the N-terminus. Parton lab clone LAI
Depositing lab: Rob Parton. Depositing organization: University of Queensland, Institute for Molecular Bioscience. Publication: Caveolae sense oxidative stress through membrane lipid peroxidation and cytosolic release of CAVIN1 to regulate NRF2. Wu Y, Lim YW, Stroud DA, Martel N, Hall TE, Lo HP, Ferguson C, Ryan MT, McMahon KA, Parton RG. Dev Cell. 2023 Mar 13;58(5):376-397.e4. doi: 10.1016/j.devcel.2023.02.004. Epub 2023 Feb 28. PubMed 36858041.
Backbone
  Vector backbone: pT3TS-Dest_R1-R3 (Addgene 140878)
  Vector type: In vitro transcription of mRNA
Growth in bacteria
  Bacterial resistance: Ampicillin, 100 μg/mL
  Growth temperature: 37°C
  Growth strain: DH5alpha
  Copy number: High Copy
Gene/Insert
  Gene/Insert name: cavin1a
  Species: D. rerio (zebrafish)
  Entrez Gene: cavin1a (a.k.a. ptrfa, si:ch211-209d14.2)
Terms and licenses: Academic/Nonprofit Terms; Industry Terms: Not Available to Industry
Depositor comments: Please visit https://www.biorxiv.org/content/10.1101/2021.06.09.447684v2 for bioRxiv preprint.
How to cite: mKate2-DrCavin1a in pT3TS-Dest was a gift from Rob Parton (Addgene plasmid # 194294 ; http://n2t.net/addgene:194294 ; RRID:Addgene_194294)
